>Addgene plasmid #63951 | pST50Trc1-DHFRFLAG | depositor full sequence | sequence record 177357 | Full Sequence
GGCACCATGCATCGATCCCGCGAAATTAATACGACTCACTATAGGGAGACCACAACGGTTTCCCTCCGGC
TCCGGAGAGCTCCAATTGGAATTCGCTAGCTCTAGAAATAATTTTGTTTAACTTTAAGAAGGAGATATAC
ATATGGGATCCATCAGTCTGATTGCGGCGCTAGCGGTAGATCGCGTTATCGGCATGGAAAACGCCATGCC
ATGGAACCTGCCTGCCGATCTCGCCTGGTTTAAACGCAACACCTTAAATAAACCCGTGATTATGGGGCGC
CATACCTGGGAATCAATCGGTAGGCCTTTGCCCGGCCGCAAAAATATTATCCTCAGCAGTCAACCCGGGA
CCGATGATCGGGTTACCTGGGTTAAATCGGTCGACGAAGCCATCGCGGCGTGTGGTGACGTACCAGAAAT
CATGGTGATTGGCGGCGGACGCGTTTATGAACAGTTCTTGCCAAAAGCGCAAAAACTGTATCTGACGCAT
ATCGATGCAGAAGTGGAAGGCGACACCCATTTTCCGGATTACGAGCCGGATGACTGGGAATCGGTATTCA
GCGAATTCCACGATGCTGATGCGCAGAACTCGCATAGCTATTGTTTCGAAATCCTCGAGCGTCGTGCCGG
CGACTACAAGGACGATGATGACAAGTAATGTACAAGATCCAGATCTAAGCTTGGTACCACGCGTGCGCGC
TGATCCGGCTGCTAACAAAGCCCGAAAGGAAGCTGAGTTGGCTGCTGCCACCGCTGAGCAATAACTAGCA
TAACCCCTTGGGGCCTCTAAACGGGTCTTGAGGGGTTTTTTGCTGAAAGGAGGAACTATATCGGGATTAG
CCCGCCTAATGAGCGGGCTTTTTTTTAATTCCCCTATTTGTTTATTTTTCTAAATACATTCAAATATGTA
TCCGCTCATGAGACAATAACCCTGATAAATGCTTCAATAATATTGAAAAAGGAAGAGTATGAGTATTCAA
CATTTCCGTGTCGCCCTTATTCCCTTTTTTGCGGCATTTTGCCTTCCTGTTTTTGCTCACCCAGAAACGC
TCGTGAAAGTAAAAGACGCAGAGGACCAATTGGGGGCACGAGTGGGATACATAGAACTGGACTTGAATAG
CGGTAAAATCCTTGAGAGTTTTCGCCCTGAAGAGCGTTTTCCAATGATGAGCACTTTCAAAGTTCTGCTA
TGTGGAGCAGTATTATCCCGTGTAGATGCGGGGCAAGAGCAACTCGGACGACGAATACACTATTCGCAGA
ATGACTTGGTTGAATACTCCCCAGTGACAGAAAAGCACCTTACGGACGGAATGACGGTAAGAGAATTATG
TAGTGCCGCCATAACGATGAGTGATAACACTGCGGCGAACTTACTTCTGACAACCATCGGTGGACCGAAG
GAATTAACCGCTTTTTTGCACAATATGGGAGACCATGTAACTCGCCTTGACCGTTGGGAACCAGAACTGA
ATGAAGCCATACCAAACGACGAGCGAGACACCACAATGCCTGCGGCAATGGCAACAACATTACGCAAACT
ATTAACTGGCGAACTACTTACTCTGGCTTCACGGCAACAATTAATAGACTGGCTTGAAGCGGATAAAGTT
GCAGGACCACTACTGCGTTCGGCACTTCCTGCTGGCTGGTTTATTGCTGATAAATCTGGGGCAGGAGAGC
GTGGTTCACGGGGTATCATTGCCGCACTTGGACCAGATGGTAAGCCTTCCCGTATCGTAGTTATCTACAC
GACGGGTAGTCAGGCAACTATGGACGAACGAAATAGACAGATTGCTGAAATAGGGGCTTCACTGATTAAG
CATTGGTAAACCGATACAATTAAAGGCTCCTTTTGGAGCCTTTTTTTTTGGACGGACCGGTAGAAAAGAT
CAAAGGATCTTCTTGAGATCCTTTTTTTCTGCGCGTAATCTGCTGCTTGCAAACAAAAAAACCACCGCTA
CCAGCGGTGGTTTGTTTGCCGGATCAAGAGCTACCAACTCTTTTTCCGAAGGTAACTGGCTTCAGCAGAG
CGCAGATACCAAATACTGTCCTTCTAGTGTAGCCGTAGTTAGGCCACCACTTCAAGAACTCTGTAGCACC
GCCTACATACCTCGCTCTGCTAATCCTGTTACCAGTGGCTGCTGCCAGTGGCGATAAGTCGTGTCTTACC
GGGTTGGACTCAAGACGATAGTTACCGGATAAGGCGCAGCGGTCGGGCTGAACGGGGGGTTCGTGCACAC
AGCCCAGCTTGGAGCGAACGACCTACACCGAACTGAGATACCTACAGCGTGAGCTATGAGAAAGCGCCAC
GCTTCCCGAAGGGAGAAAGGCGGACAGGTATCCGGTAAGCGGCAGGGTCGGAACAGGAGAGCGCACGAGG
GAGCTTCCAGGGGGAAACGCCTGGTATCTTTATAGTCCTGTCGGGTTTCGCCACCTCTGACTTGAGCGTC
GATTTTTGTGATGCTCGTCAGGGGGGCGGAGCCTATGGAAAAACGCCAGCAACGCGGCCTTTTTACGGTT
CCTGGCCTTTTGCTGGCCTTTTGCTCACATGTTCTTTCCTGCGTTATCCCCTGATTCTGTGGATAACCGT
ATTACCGCCTTTGAGTGAGCTGATACCGCTCGCCGCAGCCGAACGACCGAGCGCAGCGAGTCAGTGAGCG
AGGAAGCGGAAGAGCGCCTGATGCGGTATTTTCTCCTTACGCATCTGTGCGGTATTTCACACCGCAATGG
TGCACTCTCAGTACAATCTGCTCTGATGCCGCATAGTTAAGCCAGTATACACTCCGCTATCGCTACGTGA
CTGGGTCATGGCTGCGCCCCGACACCCGCCAACACCCGCTGACGCGCCCTGACGGGCTTGTCTGCTCCCG
GCATCCGCTTACAGACAAGCTGTGACCGTCTCCGGGAGCTGCATGTGTCAGAGGTTTTCACCGTCATCAC
CGAAACGCGCGAGGCAGCTGCGGTAAAGCTCATCAGCGTGGTCGTGAAGCGATTCACAGATGTCTGCCTG
TTCATCCGCGTCCAGCTCGTTGAGTTTCTCCAGAAGCGTTAATGTCTGGCTTCTGATAAAGCGGGCCATG
TTAAGGGCGGTTTTTTCCTGTTTGGTCACTGATGCCTCCGTGTAAGGGGGATTTCTGTTCATGGGGTAAT
GATACCGATGAAACGAGAGAGGATGCTCACGATACGGGTTACTGATGATGAACATGCCCGGTTACTGGAA
CGTTGTGAGGGTAAACAACTGGCGGTATGGATGCGGCGGGACCAGAGAAAAATCACTCAGGGTCAATGCC
AGCGCTTCGTTAATACAGATGTAGGTGTT
Features (pLannotate 1.2.2; 13 found; start..end, strand, type, name):
     27..45      +  promoter       T7 promoter: promoter for bacteriophage T7 RNA polymerase
    113..135     +  RBS            RBS: efficient ribosome binding site from bacteriophage T7 gene 10 (Olins and Rangwala, 1989)
    152..625     +  CDS            folA: DYR_ECOLI - Also known as tmrA. Experimental evidence at protein level: Swiss-Prot protein existence level 1. Key enzyme in folate metabolism. Catalyzes an essential reaction for de novo glycine and purine synthesis, and for DNA precursor synthesis. From Escherichia coli (strain K12).
    632..655     +  CDS            3xFLAG (fragment): three tandem FLAG® epitope tags
    708..757     +  CDS            SET1 (fragment): solubility-enhancement tag derived from T7 phage gene 10B
    765..812     +  terminator     T7 terminator: transcription terminator for bacteriophage T7 RNA polymerase
    877..968     +  promoter       AmpR promoter: bla
    969..1826    +  CDS            bla: BLAT_ECOLX - Experimental evidence at protein level: Swiss-Prot protein existence level 1. TEM-type are the most prevalent beta-lactamases in enterobacteria; they hydrolyze the beta-lactam bond in susceptible beta-lactam antibiotics, thus conferring resistance to penicillins and cephalosporins. TEM-3 and TEM-4 are capable of hydrolyzing cefotaxime and ceftazidime. TEM-5 is capable of hydrolyzing ceftazidime. TEM-6 is capable of hydrolyzing ceftazidime and aztreonam. TEM-8/CAZ-2, TEM- 16/CAZ-7 and TEM-24/CAZ-6 are markedly active against ceftazidime. IRT- 4 shows resistance to beta-lactamase in
   1833..1872    +  terminator     fd terminator: central terminator from bacteriophage fd (Otsuka and Kunisawa, 1982)
   1903..2491    +  rep_origin     ori: high-copy-number ColE1/pMB1/pBR322/pUC origin of replication
   2677..2816    -  misc_feature   bom: basis of mobility region from pBR322
   2918..3109    -  CDS            rop: Rop protein, which maintains plasmids at low copy number; rop
   3149..3259    +  CDS            mbeC (fragment): MBEC_ECOLX - Experimental evidence at protein level: Swiss-Prot protein existence level 1. Required for efficient mobilization of ColE1 plasmid and is thus essential to promote the specific transfer of the plasmid during conjugation. Probably functions by inducing DNA bending, helping the MbeA relaxase to melt the DNA around the nic site and cleave the phosphodiester bond. Binds specifically double-stranded DNA (dsDNA) containing the ColE1 oriT but does not recognize the inverted repeat (IR). From Escherichia coli.
