[The description below was written by a language model from this plasmid's Addgene catalogue record and pLannotate feature annotations shown in this document.]
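Description:
pST50Trc1-DHFRFLAG is a small (about 3.3 kb) bacterial expression plasmid built on the pST50Trc backbone. It serves as the position 1 transfer vector of the pST44 polycistronic suite, a system for co-expressing the subunits of protein complexes in Escherichia coli. It is catalogued as an empty backbone. It replicates from a ColE1/pMB1-type origin, and the annotation also detects the pBR322-derived bom region and the rop gene, which normally moderates copy number; the record itself lists copy number as unknown. Selection is by ampicillin through the bla (TEM beta-lactamase) gene under its own promoter, followed by an fd phage terminator. A short mbeC fragment is also annotated and is most likely residual ColE1-family backbone sequence.

The expression cassette consists of a T7 promoter, the efficient T7 gene 10 ribosome binding site, an open reading frame and a T7 terminator, so expression depends on a host that supplies T7 RNA polymerase. The open reading frame holds E. coli folA, encoding dihydrofolate reductase, which sits in a BamHI–NgoMIV cassette as a positive control and placeholder. It is followed in frame by a C-terminal FLAG epitope. The software labels this as a 3xFLAG fragment, but its short length fits the single tag described in the catalogue. The small "SET1" hit just upstream of the terminator probably reflects T7 gene 10-derived sequence rather than a functional solubility tag.

In use, DHFR is replaced with a gene of interest via BamHI/NgoMIV to produce a C-terminally FLAG-tagged protein. The resulting translation cassette is then excised with XbaI/BamHI and moved into the first position of a pST44 polycistronic plasmid.
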