Addgene plasmid #63951: pST50Trc1-DHFRFLAG
Purpose: (Empty Backbone) Position 1 transfer plasmid for pST44 polycistronic plasmid suite; C-term single tag; contains DHFR gene in BamHI-NgoMIV cassette as positive control
Depositing lab: Song Tan. Depositing organization: Pennsylvania State University. Publication: The pST44 polycistronic expression system for producing protein complexes in Escherichia coli. Tan S, Kern RC, Selleck W. Protein Expr Purif. 2005 Apr;40(2):385-95. 10.1016/j.pep.2004.12.002 PubMed 15766881.
Backbone
  Vector backbone: pST50Trc
  Vector type: Bacterial Expression
  Tag / fusion protein: FLAG (C terminal on backbone)
Growth in bacteria
  Bacterial resistance: Ampicillin, 100 μg/mL
  Growth temperature: 37°C
  Growth strain: DH5alpha
  Copy number: Unknown
Gene/Insert
  Gene/Insert name: None
  Tag / fusion protein: FLAG (C terminal on backbone)
Terms and licenses: Academic/Nonprofit Terms; Industry Terms: Not Available to Industry
Depositor comments: Replace DHFR with GOI using BamHI/NgoMIV; Clone out cassette using XbaI/BamHI
How to cite: pST50Trc1-DHFRFLAG was a gift from Song Tan (Addgene plasmid # 63951 ; http://n2t.net/addgene:63951 ; RRID:Addgene_63951)
