>Addgene plasmid #63951 | pST50Trc1-DHFRFLAG | addgene partial sequence | sequence record 127568 | T7term 5'-GCTAGTTATTGCTCAGCGG-3'
GCAGCCGGATCAGCGCGCACGCGTGGTACCAAGCTTAGATCTGGATCTTGTACATTACTTGTCATCATCG
TCCTTGTAGTCGCCGGCACGACGCTCGAGGATTTCGAAACAATAGCTATGCGAGTTCTGCGCATCAGCAT
CGTGGAATTCGCTGAATACCGATTCCCAGTCATCCGGCTCGTAATCCGGAAAATGGGTGTCGCCTTCCAC
TTCTGCATCGATATGCGTCAGATACAGTTTTTGCGCTTTTGGCAAGAACTGTTCATAAACGCGTCCGCCG
CCAATCACCATGATTTCTGGTACGTCACCACACGCCGCGATGGCTTCGTCGACCGATTTAACCCAGGTAA
CCCGATCATCGGTCCCGGGTTGACTGCTGAGGATAATATTTTTGCGGCCGGGCAAAGGCCTACCGATTGA
TTCCCAGGTATGGCGCCCCATAATCACGGGTTTATTTAAGGTGTTGCGTTTAAACCAGGCGAGATCGGCA
GGCAGGTTCCATGGCATGGCGTTTTCCATGCCGATAACGCGATCTACCGCTAGCGCCGCAATCAGACTGA
TGGATCCCATATGTATATCTCCTTCTTAAAGTTAAACAAAATTATTTCTAGAGCTAGCGAATTCCAATTG
GAGCTCTCCGGAGCCGGAGGGAAACCGTTGTGGTCTCCCTATAGTGAGTCGTATTAATTTCGCGGGATCG
ATGCATGGTGCCAACACCTACATCTGTATTAACGAAGCGCTGGCATTGACCCTGAGTGATTTTTCTCTGG
TCCCGCCGCATCCATACCGCCAGTTGTTTACCCTCACAACGTT
